Addgene plasmid #48580: pFUSB4_TCCA
Depositing lab: Stephen Ekker. Depositing organization: Mayo Foundation for Medical Education and Research. Publication: High Efficiency In Vivo Genome Engineering with a Simplified 15-RVD GoldyTALEN Design. Ma AC, Lee HB, Clark KJ, Ekker SC. PLoS One. 2013 May 29;8(5):e65259. doi: 10.1371/journal.pone.0065259. Print 2013. PubMed 23734242.
Backbone
  Vector backbone: pFUS_B4
  Vector type: Mammalian Expression, TALEN
Growth in bacteria
  Bacterial resistance: Spectinomycin, 50 μg/mL
  Growth temperature: 37°C
  Growth strain: Top10
  Copy number: Unknown
Gene/Insert
  Gene/Insert name: RVD sequence: NG HD HD NI
  Species: Synthetic
  Cloning method: Unknown
  Sequencing primers: 5′ ttgatgcctggcagttccct; 3′ cgaaccgaacaggcttatgt
Terms and licenses: Academic/Nonprofit Terms; Industry Terms: Not Available to Industry
Depositor comments: Plasmid was created using Golden Gate cloning.
How to cite: pFUSB4_TCCA was a gift from Stephen Ekker (Addgene plasmid # 48580 ; http://n2t.net/addgene:48580 ; RRID:Addgene_48580)
