[The description below was written by a language model from this plasmid's Addgene catalogue record and pLannotate feature annotations shown in this document.]
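Description:
pFUSB4_TCCA is a small (about 2.9 kb) intermediate array plasmid for Golden Gate assembly of TALENs, built on the pFUS_B4 backbone. It carries a pre-assembled block of four synthetic TAL effector repeats whose repeat-variable diresidues are NG, HD, HD and NI. Under the standard RVD code these specify the bases T, C, C and A, which gives the plasmid its name. The depositor notes that it was made by Golden Gate cloning. It belongs to a set of ready-made repeat modules associated with a simplified 15-RVD GoldyTALEN design for in vivo genome engineering, in which using pre-built multimers reduces the number of pieces that must be joined to make a full DNA-binding array.

The plasmid is propagated in E. coli through a high-copy ColE1/pUC-type origin. Selection is with spectinomycin, conferred by an aadA (SmR) aminoglycoside adenylyltransferase gene. This gene sits downstream of a fragment of the class 1 integron Pc promoter and a remnant of a gentamicin acetyltransferase gene, which are apparently leftovers from the resistance cassette's origin. The other annotated features are short lacZα and lacI fragments and the rrnB T1 and T2 terminators, which appear to flank the cloning region. The residual lacZα fragment is consistent with the repeat insert having replaced a blue/white screening cassette.

The automated annotation does not label the TAL repeat array itself, and no eukaryotic promoter, nuclease domain or polyadenylation signal is annotated. Although the catalogue lists the vector type as mammalian expression/TALEN, the plasmid appears to be a cloning intermediate. Its repeat block would be moved into a final TALEN expression backbone rather than expressed directly.
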