Features (pLannotate 1.2.2; 8 found; start..end, strand, type, name):
      3..39      -  CDS            lacZα (fragment): LacZα fragment of β-galactosidase; lacZ fragment
    596..619     +  promoter       Pc promoter (fragment): intI1 (promoter lies within the coding sequence); class 1 integron promoter
    795..851     +  CDS            GmR (fragment): gentamycin acetyltransferase; aacC1; confers resistance to gentamycin
    858..1649    +  CDS            SmR: aminoglycoside adenylyltransferase (Murphy, 1985); aadA; confers resistance to spectinomycin and streptomycin
   1742..2330    +  rep_origin     ori: high-copy-number ColE1/pMB1/pBR322/pUC origin of replication
   2513..2605    +  CDS            lacI (fragment): lac repressor; lacI; The lac repressor binds to the lac operator to inhibit transcription in E. coli. This inhibition can be relieved by adding lactose or isopropyl-β-D-thiogalactopyranoside (IPTG).
   2660..2687    -  terminator     rrnB T2 terminator: transcription terminator T2 from the E. coli rrnB gene
   2819..2862    +  terminator     rrnB T1 terminator: Escherichia coli rrnB; transcription terminator T1 from the E. coli rrnB gene
>Addgene plasmid #48580 | pFUSB4_TCCA | depositor full sequence | sequence record 70280 | Full Sequence
ATGTTTTCCCAGTCACGACGTTGTAAAACGACGGCCAGTCTTAAGCGTCTCATGGCCTGACCCCGGACCA
AGTGGTGGCCTATCGCCAGCAACGGTGGCGGCAAGCAAGCGCTCGAAACGGTGCAGCGGCTGTTGCCGGT
GCTGTGCCAGGACCATGGCCTGACTCCGGACCAAGTGGTGGCTATCGCCAGCCACGATGGCGGCAAGCAA
GCGCTCGAAACGGTGCAGCGGCTGTTGCCGGTGCTGTGCCAGGACCATGGCCTGACTCCGGACCAAGTGG
TGGCTATCGCCAGCCACGATGGCGGCAAGCAAGCGCTCGAAACGGTGCAGCGGCTGTTGCCGGTGCTGTG
CCAGGACCATGGCCTGACCCCGGACCAAGTGGTGGCTATCGCCAGCAACATTGGCGGCAAGCAAGCGCTC
GAAACGGTGCAGCGGCTGTTGCCGGTGCTGTGCCAGGACCATGGCCTGACCCCGGACCAAGTGGTGGCTA
TCGAGACGTCTAGACCAGCCAGGACAGAAATGCCTCGACTTCGCTGCTACCCAAGGTTGCCGGGTGACGC
ACACCGTGGAAACGGATGAAGGCACGAACCCAGTGGACATAAGCCTGTTCGGTTCGTAAGCTGTAATGCA
AGTAGCGTATGCGCTCACGCAACTGGTCCAGAACCTTGACCGAACGCAGCGGTGGTAACGGCGCAGTGGC
GGTTTTCATGGCTTGTTATGACTGTTTTTTTGGGGTACAGTCTATGCCTCGGGCATCCAAGCAGCAAGCG
CGTTACGCCGTGGGTCGATGTTTGATGTTATGGAGCAGCAACGATGTTACGCAGCAGGGCAGTCGCCCTA
AAACAAAGTTAAACATTATGAGGGAAGCGGTGATCGCCGAAGTATCGACTCAACTATCAGAGGTAGTTGG
CGTCATCGAGCGCCATCTCGAACCGACGTTGCTGGCCGTACATTTGTACGGCTCCGCAGTGGATGGCGGC
CTGAAGCCACACAGTGATATTGATTTGCTGGTTACGGTGACCGTAAGGCTTGATGAAACAACGCGGCGAG
CTTTGATCAACGACCTTTTGGAAACTTCGGCTTCCCCTGGAGAGAGCGAGATTCTCCGCGCTGTAGAAGT
CACCATTGTTGTGCACGACGACATCATTCCGTGGCGTTATCCAGCTAAGCGCGAACTGCAATTTGGAGAA
TGGCAGCGCAATGACATTCTTGCAGGTATCTTCGAGCCAGCCACGATCGACATTGATCTGGCTATCTTGC
TGACAAAAGCAAGAGAACATAGCGTTGCCTTGGTAGGTCCAGCGGCGGAGGAACTCTTTGATCCGGTTCC
TGAACAGGATCTATTTGAGGCGCTAAATGAAACCTTAACGCTATGGAACTCGCCGCCCGACTGGGCTGGC
GATGAGCGAAATGTAGTGCTTACGTTGTCCCGCATTTGGTACAGCGCAGTAACCGGCAAAATCGCGCCGA
AGGATGTCGCTGCCGACTGGGCAATGGAGCGCCTGCCGGCCCAGTATCAGCCCGTCATACTTGAAGCTAG
ACAGGCTTATCTTGGACAAGAAGAAGATCGCTTGGCCTCGCGCGCAGATCAGTTGGAAGAATTTGTCCAC
TACGTGAAAGGCGAGATCACCAAGGTAGTCGGCAAATAACCCTCGAGCCACCCATGACCAAAATCCCTTA
ACGTGAGTTACGCGTCGTTCCACTGAGCGTCAGACCCCGTAGAAAAGATCAAAGGATCTTCTTGAGATCC
TTTTTTTCTGCGCGTAATCTGCTGCTTGCAAACAAAAAAACCACCGCTACCAGCGGTGGTTTGTTTGCCG
GATCAAGAGCTACCAACTCTTTTTCCGAAGGTAACTGGCTTCAGCAGAGCGCAGATACCAAATACTGTCC
TTCTAGTGTAGCCGTAGTTAGGCCACCACTTCAAGAACTCTGTAGCACCGCCTACATACCTCGCTCTGCT
AATCCTGTTACCAGTGGCTGCTGCCAGTGGCGATAAGTCGTGTCTTACCGGGTTGGACTCAAGACGATAG
TTACCGGATAAGGCGCAGCGGTCGGGCTGAACGGGGGGTTCGTGCACACAGCCCAGCTTGGAGCGAACGA
CCTACACCGAACTGAGATACCTACAGCGTGAGCATTGAGAAAGCGCCACGCTTCCCGAAGGGAGAAAGGC
GGACAGGTATCCGGTAAGCGGCAGGGTCGGAACAGGAGAGCGCACGAGGGAGCTTCCAGGGGGAAACGCC
TGGTATCTTTATAGTCCTGTCGGGTTTCGCCACCTCTGACTTGAGCGTCGATTTTTGTGATGCTCGTCAG
GGGGGCGGAGCCTATGGAAAAACGCCAGCAACGCGGCCTTTTTACGGTTCCTGGCCTTTTGCTGGCCTTT
TGCTCACATGTTCTTTCCTGCGTTATCCCCTGATTCTGTGGATAACCGTATTACCGCCTTTGAGTGAGCT
GATACCGCTCGCCGCAGCCGAACGACCGAGCGCAGCGAGTCAGTGAGCGAGGAAGCGGAAGAGCGCCCAA
TACGCAAACCGCCTCTCCCCGCGCGTTGGCCGATTCATTAATGCAGCTGGCACGACAGGTTTCCCGACTG
GAAAGCGGGCAGTGAGCGCAACGCAATTAATACGCGTACCGCTAGCCAGGAAGAGTTTGTAGAAACGCAA
AAAGGCCATCCGTCAGGATGGCCTTCTGCTTAGTTTGATGCCTGGCAGTTTATGGCGGGCGTCCTGCCCG
CCACCCTCCGGGCCGTTGCTTCACAACGTTCAAATCCGCTCCCGGCGGATTTGTCCTACTCAGGAGAGCG
TTCACCGACAAACAACAGATAAAACGAAAGGCCCAGTCTTCCGACTGAGCCTTTCGTTTTATTTGATGCC
TGGCAGTTCCCTACTCTCGCGTTAACGCTAGCATGG
