>Addgene plasmid #48580 | pFUSB4_TCCA | addgene partial sequence | sequence record 71377 | pCR8_F1 5'-ttgatgcctggcagttccct-3'
TCACGACGTTGTAAAACGACGGCCAGTCTTAAGCGTCTCATGGCCTGACCCCGGACCAAGTGGTGGCTAT
CGCCAGCAACGGTGGCGGCAAGCAAGCGCTCGAAACGGTGCAGCGGCTGTTGCCGGTGCTGTGCCAGGAC
CATGGCCTGACTCCGGACCAAGTGGTGGCTATCGCCAGCCACGATGGCGGCAAGCAAGCGCTCGAAACGG
TGCAGCGGCTGTTGCCGGTGCTGTGCCAGGACCATGGCCTGACTCCGGACCAAGTGGTGGCTATCGCCAG
CCACGATGGCGGCAAGCAAGCGCTCGAAACGGTGCAGCGGCTGTTGCCGGTGCTGTGCCAGGACCATGGC
CTGACCCCGGACCAAGTGGTGGCTATCGCCAGCAACATTGGCGGCAAGCAAGCGCTCGAAACGGTGCAGC
GGCTGTTGCCGGTGCTGTGCCAGGACCATGGCCTGACCCCGGACCAAGTGGTGGCTATCGAGACGTCTAG
ACCAGCCAGGACAGAAATGCCTCGACTTCGCTGCTACCCAAGGTTGCCGGGTGACGCACACCGTGGAAAC
GGATGAAGGCACGAACCCAGTGGACATAAGCCTGTTCGGTTCGTAAGCTGTAATGCAAGTAGCGTATGCG
CTCACGCAACTGGTCCAGAACCTTGACCGAACGCAGCGGTGGTAACGGCGCAGTGGCGGTTTTCATGGCT
TGTTATGACTGTTTTTTTGGGGTACAGTCTATGCCTCGGGCATCCAAGCAGCAAGCGCGTTACGCCGTGG
GTCGATGTTTGATGTTATGGAGCAGCAACGATGTTACGCAGCAGGGCAGTC
